Addgene plasmid #75407: tRNA-gRNA position [2_n-1] (GB1206)
Purpose: tRNA and scaffold for the assembly of GBoligomers for the intermediate position (positon [2_n-1]) of a polycistronic tRNA-gRNA (3-part multiplexing)
Depositing lab: Diego Orzaez. Depositing organization: Agencia Estatal Consejo Superior de Investigaciones Científicas, M.P. Publication: A modular toolbox for gRNA-Cas9 genome engineering in plants based on the GoldenBraid standard. Vazquez-Vilar M, Bernabe-Orts JM, Fernandez-Del-Carmen A, Ziarsolo P, Blanca J, Granell A, Orzaez D. Plant Methods. 2016 Feb 1;12:10. doi: 10.1186/s13007-016-0101-2. eCollection 2016. 101 PubMed 26839579.
Backbone
  Vector backbone: pVD1
  Backbone manufacturer: self-made; derived from pGEMT-Easy manufactured by Promega
  Backbone size w/o insert (bp): 3038
  Total vector size (bp): 3222
  Vector type: Plant Expression, CRISPR, Synthetic Biology
Growth in bacteria
  Bacterial resistance: Ampicillin, 100 μg/mL
  Growth temperature: 37°C
  Growth strain: DH5alpha
  Copy number: High Copy
Gene/Insert
  Gene/Insert name: tRNA-gRNA position [2_n-1]
  Species: Synthetic
  Insert size (bp): 184
  Cloning method: Restriction Enzyme; 5′ cloning site BsaI (destroyed during cloning); 3′ cloning site BsaI (destroyed during cloning)
  Sequencing primers: 5′ T7; 3′ SP6
Terms and licenses: Academic/Nonprofit Terms; Industry Terms: Not Available to Industry
How to cite: tRNA-gRNA position [2_n-1] (GB1206) was a gift from Diego Orzaez (Addgene plasmid # 75407 ; http://n2t.net/addgene:75407 ; RRID:Addgene_75407)
