[The description below was written by a language model from this plasmid's Addgene catalogue record and pLannotate feature annotations shown in this document.]
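Description:
tRNA-gRNA position [2_n-1] (GB1206) is a small (about 3.2 kb) part-donor plasmid from the GoldenBraid modular cloning system for plant CRISPR/Cas9 genome engineering. Its backbone, pVD1, is a self-made derivative of pGEM-T Easy. It carries a high-copy ColE1/pUC-type origin for propagation in E. coli, an ampicillin resistance gene (β-lactamase) with its own promoter, and an f1 phage origin. Remnants of the parental cloning region are also annotated: lacZα and lacI fragments, the lac promoter, operator and CAP site, and flanking T7 and SP6 promoters, which serve as sequencing primer sites. A short annotated match to a hornet peptide is almost certainly a spurious hit rather than a functional element.

The 184 bp synthetic insert consists of a tRNA sequence followed a short distance downstream by the Streptococcus pyogenes Cas9 guide RNA scaffold. It was cloned through BsaI sites that were destroyed in the process. The plasmid has no promoter driving the insert and no spacer (targeting) sequence, so it is a building block rather than an expression construct. According to the record, it supplies the tRNA and scaffold for assembly with "GBoligomers" at the intermediate position of a three-part polycistronic tRNA-gRNA array. In such arrays, several guides are transcribed as a single RNA, and the host's endogenous tRNA-processing enzymes cut at the tRNA units to release individual gRNAs, allowing multiplexed editing from one transcriptional unit. The promoter, Cas9 and the plant transformation backbone come from other GoldenBraid parts and are not present in this plasmid.
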