Features (pLannotate 1.2.2; 15 found; start..end, strand, type, name):
     18..88      +  ncRNA          tRNA: Accession: RF00005 - tRNA
    111..186     +  misc_RNA       gRNA scaffold: guide RNA scaffold for the Streptococcus pyogenes CRISPR/Cas9 system
    207..269     -  CDS            VESPI_VESMG (fragment): Experimental evidence at protein level: Swiss-Prot protein existence level 1. Shows contractile activity on isolated ileum smooth muscle. From Vespa magnifica (Hornet).
    281..299     -  promoter       SP6 promoter: promoter for bacteriophage SP6 RNA polymerase
    341..357     -  protein_bind   lac operator: The lac repressor binds to the lac operator to inhibit transcription in E. coli. This inhibition can be relieved by adding lactose or isopropyl-β-D-thiogalactopyranoside (IPTG). lac repressor encoded by lacI
    365..395     -  promoter       lac promoter: promoter for the E. coli lac operon
    410..431     -  protein_bind   CAP binding site: CAP binding activates transcription in the presence of cAMP. E. coli catabolite activator protein
    444..536     -  CDS            lacI (fragment): lac repressor; lacI; The lac repressor binds to the lac operator to inhibit transcription in E. coli. This inhibition can be relieved by adding lactose or isopropyl-β-D-thiogalactopyranoside (IPTG).
    719..1307    -  rep_origin     ori: high-copy-number ColE1/pMB1/pBR322/pUC origin of replication
   1478..2338    -  CDS            AmpR: β-lactamase; bla; confers resistance to ampicillin, carbenicillin, and related antibiotics
   2339..2443    -  promoter       AmpR promoter: bla
   2470..2520    +  misc_feature   bom (fragment): basis of mobility region from pBR322
   2548..2976    -  rep_origin     f1 ori (sequence partly withheld): f1 bacteriophage origin of replication; arrow indicates direction of (+) strand synthesis
   2980..3137    -  CDS            lacZα (fragment): LacZα fragment of β-galactosidase; lacZ fragment
   3140..3158    +  promoter       T7 promoter: promoter for bacteriophage T7 RNA polymerase
>Addgene plasmid #75407 | tRNA-gRNA position [2_n-1] (GB1206) | depositor full sequence | sequence record 146005 | tRNA-gRNA position [2_n-1] (GB1206) sequence 3222 bps
CTCGCTCGGTGCAACAAAGCACCAGTGGTCTAGTGGTAGAATAGTACCCTGCCACGGTACAGACCCGGGT
TCGATTCCCGGCTGGTGCAGAGACGGCGCGCGCCGTCTCAGTTTTAGAGCTAGAAATAGCAAGTTAAAAT
AAGGCTAGTCCGTTATCAACTTGAAAAAGTGGCACCGAGTCGGTGCAATGAGCGAGACGGGATCACTAGT
GAATTCGCGGCCGCCTGCAGGTCGACCATATGGGAGAGCTCCCAACGCGTTGGATGCATAGCTTGAGTAT
TCTATAGTGTCACCTAAATAGCTTGGCGTAATCATGGTCATAGCTGTTTCCTGTGTGAAATTGTTATCCG
CTCACAATTCCACACAACATACGAGCCGGAAGCATAAAGTGTAAAGCCTGGGGTGCCTAATGAGTGAGCT
AACTCACATTAATTGCGTTGCGCTCACTGCCCGCTTTCCAGTCGGGAAACCTGTCGTGCCAGCTGCATTA
ATGAATCGGCCAACGCGCGGGGAGAGGCGGTTTGCGTATTGGGCGCTCTTCCGCTTCCTCGCTCACTGAC
TCGCTGCGCTCGGTCGTTCGGCTGCGGCGAGCGGTATCAGCTCACTCAAAGGCGGTAATACGGTTATCCA
CAGAATCAGGGGATAACGCAGGAAAGAACATGTGAGCAAAAGGCCAGCAAAAGGCCAGGAACCGTAAAAA
GGCCGCGTTGCTGGCGTTTTTCCATAGGCTCCGCCCCCCTGACGAGCATCACAAAAATCGACGCTCAAGT
CAGAGGTGGCGAAACCCGACAGGACTATAAAGATACCAGGCGTTTCCCCCTGGAAGCTCCCTCGTGCGCT
CTCCTGTTCCGACCCTGCCGCTTACCGGATACCTGTCCGCCTTTCTCCCTTCGGGAAGCGTGGCGCTTTC
TCATAGCTCACGCTGTAGGTATCTCAGTTCGGTGTAGGTCGTTCGCTCCAAGCTGGGCTGTGTGCACGAA
CCCCCCGTTCAGCCCGACCGCTGCGCCTTATCCGGTAACTATCGTCTTGAGTCCAACCCGGTAAGACACG
ACTTATCGCCACTGGCAGCAGCCACTGGTAACAGGATTAGCAGAGCGAGGTATGTAGGCGGTGCTACAGA
GTTCTTGAAGTGGTGGCCTAACTACGGCTACACTAGAAGAACAGTATTTGGTATCTGCGCTCTGCTGAAG
CCAGTTACCTTCGGAAAAAGAGTTGGTAGCTCTTGATCCGGCAAACAAACCACCGCTGGTAGCGGTGGTT
TTTTTGTTTGCAAGCAGCAGATTACGCGCAGAAAAAAAGGATCTCAAGAAGATCCTTTGATCTTTTCTAC
GGGGTCTGACGCTCAGTGGAACGAAAACTCACGTTAAGGGATTTTGGTCATGAGATTATCAAAAAGGATC
TTCACCTAGATCCTTTTAAATTAAAAATGAAGTTTTAAATCAATCTAAAGTATATATGAGTAAACTTGGT
CTGACAGTTACCAATGCTTAATCAGTGAGGCACCTATCTCAGCGATCTGTCTATTTCGTTCATCCATAGT
TGCCTGACTCCCCGTCGTGTAGATAACTACGATACGGGAGGGCTTACCATCTGGCCCCAGTGCTGCAATG
ATACCGCGAGACCCACGCTCACCGGCTCCAGATTTATCAGCAATAAACCAGCCAGCCGGAAGGGCCGAGC
GCAGAAGTGGTCCTGCAACTTTATCCGCCTCCATCCAGTCTATTAATTGTTGCCGGGAAGCTAGAGTAAG
TAGTTCGCCAGTTAATAGTTTGCGCAACGTTGTTGCCATTGCTACAGGCATCGTGGTGTCACGCTCGTCG
TTTGGTATGGCTTCATTCAGCTCCGGTTCCCAACGATCAAGGCGAGTTACATGATCCCCCATGTTGTGCA
AAAAAGCGGTTAGCTCCTTCGGTCCTCCGATCGTTGTCAGAAGTAAGTTGGCCGCAGTGTTATCACTCAT
GGTTATGGCAGCACTGCATAATTCTCTTACTGTCATGCCATCCGTAAGATGCTTTTCTGTGACTGGTGAG
TACTCAACCAAGTCATTCTGAGAATAGTGTATGCGGCGACCGAGTTGCTCTTGCCCGGCGTCAATACGGG
ATAATACCGCGCCACATAGCAGAACTTTAAAAGTGCTCATCATTGGAAAACGTTCTTCGGGGCGAAAACT
CTCAAGGATCTTACCGCTGTTGAGATCCAGTTCGATGTAACCCACTCGTGCACCCAACTGATCTTCAGCA
TCTTTTACTTTCACCAGCGTTTCTGGGTGAGCAAAAACAGGAAGGCAAAATGCCGCAAAAAAGGGAATAA
GGGCGACACGGAAATGTTGAATACTCATACTCTTCCTTTTTCAATATTATTGAAGCATTTATCAGGGTTA
TTGTCTCATGAGCGGATACATATTTGAATGTATTTAGAAAAATAAACAAATAGGGGTTCCGCGCACATTT
CCCCGAAAAGTGCCACCTGATGCGGTGTGAAATACCGCACAGATGCGTAAGGAGAAAATACCGCATCAGG
AAATTGTAAGCGTTAATATTTTGTTAAAATTCGCGTTAAATTTTTGTTAAATCAGCTCATTTTTTAACCA
ATAGGCCGAAATCGGCAAAATCCCTTATAAATCAAAAGAATAGACCGAGATAGGGT
[37 nt withheld, positions 2647-2683]
AAAGAACGTGGACTCCAACGTCAAAGG
[49 nt withheld, positions 2711-2759]
T
[91 nt withheld, positions 2761-2851]
G
[124 nt withheld, positions 2853-2976]
CCATTCGCCATTCAGGCTGCGCAACTGTTGGGAAGGGCGATCGGTGCGGGCCTCTTCGCTATTACGCCAG
CTGGCGAAAGGGGGATGTGCTGCAAGGCGATTAAGTTGGGTAACGCCAGGGTTTTCCCAGTCACGACGTT
GTAAAACGACGGCCAGTGAATTGTAATACGACTCACTATAGGGCGAATTGGGCCCGACGTCGCATGCTCC
CGGCCGCCATGGCGGCCGCGGGAATTCGATTCCCGT
