>Addgene plasmid #75407 | tRNA-gRNA position [2_n-1] (GB1206) | addgene partial sequence | sequence record 151818 | T7 5'-TAATACGACTCACTATAGGG-3'
GGCCGCCATGGCGGCCGCGGGAATTCGATTCCCGTCTCGCTCGGTGCAACAAAGCACCAGTGGTCTAGTG
GTAGAATAGTACCCTGCCACGGTACAGACCCGGGTTCGATTCCCGGCTGGTGCAGAGACGGCGCGCGCCG
TCTCAGTTTTAGAGCTAGAAATAGCAAGTTAAAATAAGGCTAGTCCGTTATCAACTTGAAAAAGTGGCAC
CGAGTCGGTGCAATGAGCGAGACGGGATCACTAGTGAATTCGCGGCCGCCTGCAGGTCGACCATATGGGA
GAGCTCCCAACGCGTTGGATGCATAGCTTGAGTATTCTATAGTGTCACCTAAATAGCTTGGCGTAATCAT
GGTCATAGCTGTTTCCTGTGTGAAATTGTTATCCGCTCACAATTCCACACAACATACGAGCCGGAAGCAT
AAAGTGTAAAGCCTGGGGTGCCTAATGAGTGAGCTAACTCACATTAATTGCGTTGCGCTCACTGCCCGCT
TTCCAGTCGGGAAACCTGTCGTGCCAGCTGCATTAATGAATCGGCCAACGCGCGGGGAGAGGCGGTTTGC
GTATTGGGCGCTCTTCCGCTTCCTCGCTCACTGACTCGCTGCGCTCGGTCGTTCGGCTGCGGCGAGCGGT
ATCAGCTCACTCAAAGGCGGTAATACGGTTATCCACAGAATCAGGGGATAACGCAGGAAAGAACATGTGA
GCAAAAGGCCAGCAAAAGGCCAGGAACCGTAAAAAGGCCGCGTTGCTGGCGTTTTTCCATAGGCTCCGCC
CCCCTGACGAGCATCACAAAAATCGACGCTCAAGTCAGAGGTGGCGAAACCCGACAGGACTATAAAGATA
CCAGGCGTTTCCCCCTGGAAGCTCCCTCGTGCGCTCTCCTGTTCCGACCCTGCCGCTTACCGGATACCTG
TCCGCCTTTCTCCCTTCGGGAAGCGTGGCGCTTTCTCATAGCTCACGCTGTAGGTATCTCAGTTCGGTGT
AGGTCGTTCGCTCCAAGCTGGGCTGTGTG
