>Addgene plasmid #75407 | tRNA-gRNA position [2_n-1] (GB1206) | addgene partial sequence | sequence record 151819 | SP6 5'-ATTTAGGTGACACTATAG-3'
GCGTTGGGAGCTCTCCCATATGGTCGACCTGCAGGCGGCCGCGAATTCACTAGTGATCCCGTCTCGCTCA
TTGCACCGACTCGGTGCCACTTTTTCAAGTTGATAACGGACTAGCCTTATTTTAACTTGCTATTTCTAGC
TCTAAAACTGAGACGGCGCGCGCCGTCTCTGCACCAGCCGGGAATCGAACCCGGGTCTGTACCGTGGCAG
GGTACTATTCTACCACTAGACCACTGGTGCTTTGTTGCACCGAGCGAGACGGGAATCGAATTCCCGCGGC
CGCCATGGCGGCCGGGAGCATGCGACGTCGGGCCCAATTCGCCCTATAGTGAGTCGTATTACAATTCACT
GGCCGTCGTTTTACAACGTCGTGACTGGGAAAACCCTGGCGTTACCCAACTTAATCGCCTTGCAGCACAT
CCCCCTTTCGCCAGCTGGCGTAATAGCGAAGAGGCCCGCACCGATCGCCCTTCCCAACAGTTGCGCAGCC
TGAATGGCGAATGG
[124 nt withheld, positions 505-628]
C
[91 nt withheld, positions 630-720]
A
[49 nt withheld, positions 722-770]
CCTTTGACGTTGGAGTCCACGTTCTTT
[37 nt withheld, positions 798-834]
ACCCTATCTCGGTCTATTCTTTTGATTTATAAGGGATTTTGCCGATTTCGGCCTATTGGTTAAAAAATGA
GCTGATTTAACAAAAATTTAACGCGAATTTTAACAAAATATTAACGCTTACAATTTCCTGATGCGGTATT
TTCTCCTTACGCATCTGTGCGGTATTTCACACCGCATCAGGTGGCACTTTTCGGGGAAATGTGCGC
